>Addgene plasmid #36905 | RFXANK (3V3O) | depositor partial sequence | sequence record 46137 | insert
GACTCCCTGTCCATCCACCAGCTCGCAGCACAGGGGGAGCTGGACCAGCTGAAGGAGCATTTGCGGAAAG
GTGACAACCTCGTCAACAAGCCAGACGAGCGCGGCTTCACCCCCCTCATCTGGGCCTCCGCCTTTGGAGA
GATTGAGACCGTTCGCTTCCTGCTGGAGTGGGGTGCCGACCCCCACATCCTGGCAAAAGAGCGAGAGAGC
GCCCTGTCGCTGGCCAGCACAGGCGGCTACACAGACATTGTGGGGCTGCTGCTGGAGCGTGACGTGGACA
TCAACATCTATGATTGGAATGGAGGGACGCCACTGCTGTACGCTGTGCGCGGGAACCACGTGAAATGCGT
TGAGGCCTTGCTGGCCCGAGGCGCTGACCTCACCACCGAAGCCGACTCTGGCTACACCCCGATGGACCTT
GCCGTGGCCCTGGGATACCGGAAAGTGCAACAGGTGATCGAGAACCACATCCTCAAGCTCTTCCAGAGCA
ACCTGGTGCCCGCTGACCCTGAG
