>Addgene plasmid #36905 | RFXANK (3V3O) | addgene partial sequence | sequence record 46777 | T7 5'-TAATACGACTCACTATAGGG-3'
AATATTTTGTTTAACTTTAAGAAGGAGATATACCATGCATCATCATCATCATCACAGCAGCGGCAGAGAA
AACTTGTATTTCCAGGGCGACTCCCTGTCCATCCACCAGCTCGCAGCACAGGGGGAGCTGGACCAGCTGA
AGGAGCATTTGCGGAAAGGTGACAACCTCGTCAACAAGCCAGACGAGCGCGGCTTCACCCCCCTCATCTG
GGCCTCCGCCTTTGGAGAGATTGAGACCGTTCGCTTCCTGCTGGAGTGGGGTGCCGACCCCCACATCCTG
GCAAAAGAGCGAGAGAGCGCCCTGTCGCTGGCCAGCACAGGCGGCTACACAGACATTGTGGGGCTGCTGC
TGGAGCGTGACGTGGACATCAACATCTATGATTGGAATGGAGGGACGCCACTGCTGTACGCTGTGCGCGG
GAACCACGTGAAATGCGTTGAGGCCTTGCTGGCCCGAGGCGCTGACCTCACCACCGAAGCCGACTCTGGC
TACACCCCGATGGACCTTGCCGTGGCCCTGGGATACCGGAAAGTGCAACAGGTGATCGAGAACCACATCC
TCAAGCTCTTCCAGAGCAACCTGGTGCCCGCTGACCCTGAGTGATGACGAAGCTTGCGGCCGCACTCGAG
CACCACCACCACCACCACTGAGATCCGGCTGCTAACAAAGCCCGAAAGGAAGCTGAGTTGGCTGCTGCCA
CCGCTGAGCAATAACTAGCATAACCCCTTGGGGGCCTCTAAACGGGTCTTGAGGGGTTTTTTGCTGAAAG
GAGGAACTATATCCGGATTGGCGAATGGG
[75 nt withheld, positions 800-874]
