[The description below was written by a language model from this plasmid's Addgene catalogue record.]
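Description:
RFXANK (3V3O) is a bacterial expression plasmid built on the pET28-MHL backbone, a pET28-derived vector from a structural genomics programme designed for ligation-independent cloning. It is selected with kanamycin and is recorded as high copy; the record lists a total size of about 7.8 kb, of which 513 bp is insert. No feature table is provided, so the origin of replication and the promoter are not explicitly stated. The use of T7 and T7-terminator sequencing primers is consistent with the T7 promoter/terminator expression cassette typical of pET vectors, which drives expression in E. coli hosts that supply T7 RNA polymerase.

The insert is a fragment of human RFXANK (regulatory factor X-associated ankyrin-containing protein, also known as RFX-B or ANKRA1), covering amino acid residues 90–260, the ankyrin repeat domain, rather than the full open reading frame. It is fused at its N terminus to a His tag followed by a TEV protease cleavage site. This arrangement allows the recombinant protein to be captured by immobilised metal affinity chromatography and the tag to be removed afterwards, leaving a near-native domain.

The stated purpose is bacterial production of protein for structure determination, and the construct is linked to a deposited crystal structure whose identifier appears in the plasmid name. It is suited to preparing purified RFXANK ankyrin domain for crystallography, biophysical characterisation or in vitro binding studies. It is not suited to work requiring the full-length protein.
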