Addgene plasmid #36905: RFXANK (3V3O)
Purpose: Bacterial expression for structure determination; may not be full ORF
Depositing lab: Cheryl Arrowsmith. Depositing organization: University of Toronto.
Backbone
  Vector backbone: pET28-MHL (Addgene plasmid 26096)
  Backbone manufacturer: SGC
  Backbone size w/o insert (bp): 7325
  Total vector size (bp): 7838
  Vector type: Bacterial Expression
Growth in bacteria
  Bacterial resistance: Kanamycin, 50 μg/mL
  Growth temperature: 37°C
  Growth strain: DH5alpha
  Copy number: High Copy
Gene/Insert
  Gene/Insert name: RFXANK (alt names: PDB: 3V3O; regulatory factor X-associated ankyrin-containing protein, ankyrin domain)
  Species: H. sapiens (human)
  Insert size (bp): 513
  Mutation: amino acid residues 90-260 (ANK repeats)
  GenBank ID: BC114563
  Entrez Gene: RFXANK (a.k.a. ANKRA1, BLS, F14150_1, RFX-B)
  Tag / fusion protein: His tag with TEV cleavage (N terminal on insert)
  Cloning method: Ligation Independent Cloning
  Sequencing primers: 5′ T7; 3′ T7-term
Terms and licenses: Academic/Nonprofit Terms; Industry Terms: Not Available to Industry
Depositor comments: PDB: 3V3O. http://www.thesgc.org/structures/3V3O/
How to cite: RFXANK (3V3O) was a gift from Cheryl Arrowsmith (Addgene plasmid # 36905 ; http://n2t.net/addgene:36905 ; RRID:Addgene_36905)
